Addgene plasmid #56346: mPapaya-Keratin14-N-18
Purpose: Localization: Cytokeratin, Excitation: 530, Emission: 541
Depositing lab: Michael Davidson. Depositing organization: Florida State University, Tallahassee. Publication: An engineered monomeric Zoanthus sp. yellow fluorescent protein. Hoi H, Howe ES, Ding Y, Zhang W, Baird MA, Sell BR, Allen JR, Davidson MW, Campbell RE. Chem Biol. 2013 Oct 24;20(10):1296-304. doi: 10.1016/j.chembiol.2013.08.008. Epub 2013 Oct 3. PubMed 24094838.
Backbone
  Vector backbone: mPapaya-N1
  Backbone size w/o insert (bp): 4750
  Vector type: Mammalian Expression
  Selectable markers: Neomycin (select with G418)
Growth in bacteria
  Bacterial resistance: Kanamycin, 50 μg/mL
  Growth temperature: 37°C
  Growth strain: DH5alpha
  Copy number: High Copy
Gene/Insert
  Gene/Insert name: Keratin14 (alt name: NM_000526.4)
  Species: H. sapiens (human)
  Entrez Gene: KRT14 (a.k.a. CK14, EBS1, EBS1A, EBS1B, EBS1C, EBS1D, EBS3, EBS4, K14, NFJ)
  Promoter: CMV
  Tag / fusion protein: mPapaya (C terminal on backbone)
  Cloning method: Unknown
  Sequencing primers: 5′ CMV-F; 3′ SV40pA-R
Terms and licenses: Academic/Nonprofit Terms; Industry Terms: Not Available to Industry
Depositor comments: . Excitation = 530; Emission = 541
How to cite: mPapaya-Keratin14-N-18 was a gift from Michael Davidson (Addgene plasmid # 56346 ; http://n2t.net/addgene:56346 ; RRID:Addgene_56346)
