[The description below was written by a language model from this plasmid's Addgene catalogue record.]
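Description:
mPapaya-Keratin14-N-18 is a mammalian expression plasmid built on the mPapaya-N1 backbone (about 4.75 kb without insert), an N1-style fluorescent protein fusion vector. It is maintained in E. coli as a high-copy plasmid under kanamycin selection, and it carries a neomycin resistance marker so that transfected mammalian cells can be selected with G418. No feature table accompanies the record, so the specific origin of replication and the promoter driving the resistance cassette are not stated. The listed 3′ sequencing primer implies that an SV40 polyadenylation signal lies downstream of the fusion.

The payload is the human keratin 14 coding sequence (KRT14), expressed from the CMV immediate-early promoter and fused at its C terminus to mPapaya, which is supplied by the backbone. mPapaya is an engineered monomeric yellow fluorescent protein derived from a Zoanthus species protein, recorded here with an excitation peak at 530 nm and emission at 541 nm. The "N-18" in the name probably denotes the N1-type arrangement, with the target protein upstream of the fluorophore, and an 18-residue linker between the two, but the record does not confirm this, and the cloning method is listed as unknown.

Keratin 14 is a type I intermediate filament protein, so the fusion is expected to incorporate into the cytokeratin network. The construct is intended as a localization marker that labels keratin filaments for fluorescence imaging of transfected mammalian cells. It belongs to a set of fusions used to demonstrate how mPapaya performs as a tag on subcellular targeting partners.
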