>Addgene plasmid #56346 | mPapaya-Keratin14-N-18 | depositor partial sequence | sequence record 87246 | insert sequence
GTGACGTCAGATCCGCTAGCGCCACCATGACTACCTGCAGCCGCCAGTTCACCTCCTCCAGCTCCATGAA
GGGCTCCTGCGGCATCGGGGGCGGCATCGGGGGCGGCTCCAGCCGCATCTCCTCCGTCCTGGCCGGAGGG
TCCTGCCGCGCCCCCAGCACCTACGGGGGCGGCCTGTCTGTCTCATCCTCCCGCTTCTCCTCTGGGGGAG
CCTATGGGTTGGGGGGCGGCTATGGCGGTGGCTTCAGCAGCAGCAGCAGCAGCTTTGGTAGTGGCTTTGG
GGGAGGATATGGTGGTGGCCTTGGTGCTGGCTTGGGTGGTGGCTTTGGTGGTGGCTTTGCTGGTGGTGAT
GGGCTTCTGGTGGGCAGTGAGAAGGTGACCATGCAGAACCTCAACGACCGCCTGGCCTCCTACCTGGACA
AGGTGCGTGCTCTGGAGGAGGCCAACGCCGACCTGGAAGTGAAGATCCGTGACTGGTACCAGAGGCAGCG
GCCTGCTGAGATCAAAGACTACAGTCCCTACTTCAAGACCATTGAGGACCTGAGGAACAAGATTCTCACA
GCCACAGTGGACAATGCCAATGTCCTTCTGCAGATTGACAATGCCCGTCTGGCCGCGGATGACTTCCGCA
CCAAGTATGAGACAGAGTTGAACCTGCGCATGAGTGTGGAAGCCGACATCAATGGCCTGCGCAGGGTGCT
GGACGAACTGACCCTGGCCAGAGCTGACCTGGAGATGCAGATTGAGAGCCTGAAGGAGGAGCTGGCCTAC
CTGAAGAAGAACCACGAGGAGGAGATGAATGCCCTGAGAGGCCAGGTGGGTGGAGATGTCAATGTGGAGA
TGGACGCTGCACCTGGCGTGGACCTGAGCCGCATTCTGAACGAGATGCGTGACCAGTATGAGAAGATGGC
AGAGAAGAACCGCAAGGATGCCGAGGAATGGTTCTTCACCAAGACAGAGGAGCTGAACCGCGAGGTGGCC
ACCAACAGCGAGCTGGTGCAGAGCGGCAAGAGCGAGATCTCGGAGCTCCGGCGCACCATGCAGAACCTGG
AGATTGAGCTGCAGTCCCAGCTCAGCATGAAAGCATCCCTGGAGAACAGCCTGGAGGAGACCAAAGGTCG
CTACTGCATGCAGCTGGCCCAGATCCAGGAGATGATTGGCAGCGTGGAGGAGCAGCTGGCCCAGCTCCGC
TGCGAGATGGAGCAGCAGAACCAGGAGTACAAGATCCTGCTGGACGTGAAGACGCGGCTGGAGCAGGAGA
TCGCCACCTACCGCCGCCTGCTGGAGGGCGAGGACGCCCACCTCTCCTCCTCCCAGTTCTCCTCTGGATC
GCAGTCATCCAGAGATGTGACCTCCTCCAGCCGCCAAATCCGCACCAAGGTCATGGATGTGCACGATGGC
AAGGTGGTGTCCACCCACGAGCAGGTCCTTCGCACCAAGAACAGCAGCGGTGGAGCAAGCGCAGCCAGTG
GTAGCGCGGATCCACCGGTCGCCACCATGGTGAGCAAGGGCGAGGGGCAATCGAAGCATGGGCTAAAGGA
GGAGATGACGGTGAAGTACCACATGGAAGGTTGCGTTAATGGTCACAAATTTGTCATTACTGGAGAGGGC
ATTGGAAACCCTTTTAAGGGTAAGCAAACTGCAAATTTGTGTGTGATAGAAGGAGGCCCGCTGCCGTTCT
CGGAGGACATTTTAAGTCCGGGTTTTAAATATGGTGACCGGATTTTCACAGAGTACCCACAGGATATTGT
AGATTACTTCAAGAACTCATGTCCAGCGGGCTATACGTGGGAAAGGAGCTTCCTCTTTGAGGACGGAGCG
GTCTGTCGATGCAACGTGGACATAACAGTCTCTGAAAAGGAGAACTGCATCTATCACAAAAGTATCTTCA
GAGGGGTGAATTTTCCCGCCGACGGCCCCGTAATGAAGAAAATGACCACTAATTGGGAAGCTAGTACCGA
GAAAATTGTGCCTGTTCCAAAGCAAGGGATATTAAAAGGAAAGGTCAAAATGTACCTATTGCTGAAGGAT
GGCGGTCGTTATCATTGCCAGTTTGATACGGTATATAAAGCTAAATCAGTGCCCTCCAAGATGCCAGAAT
GGCATTTTATACAGCATAAGCTCCTTAGGGAGGACCGCTCTGATGCTAAAAACCAGAAATGGCAATTAAC
AGAACATGCAATCGCAGGCATGGACGAGCTGTACAAGTAAGCGGCCGCGACTCTAGATCATAATCAGCCA
TA
