>Addgene plasmid #56346 | mPapaya-Keratin14-N-18 | addgene partial sequence | sequence record 127421 | mCherryseq-R 5'-cctcctcgcccttgctcaccat-3'
CACTGGCTGCGCTTGCTCCACCGCTGCTGTTCTTGGTGCGAAGGACCTGCTCGTGGGTGGACACCACCTT
GCCATCGTGCACATCCATGACCTTGGTGCGGATTTGGCGGCTGGAGGAGGTCACATCTCTGGATGACTGC
GATCCAGAGGAGAACTGGGAGGAGGAGAGGTGGGCGTCCTCGCCCTCCAGCAGGCGGCGGTAGGTGGCGA
TCTCCTGCTCCAGCCGCGTCTTCACGTCCAGCAGGATCTTGTACTCCTGGTTCTGCTGCTCCATCTCGCA
GCGGAGCTGGGCCAGCTGCTCCTCCACGCTGCCAATCATCTCCTGGATCTGGGCCAGCTGCATGCAGTAG
CGACCTTTGGTCTCCTCCAGGCTGTTCTCCAGGGATGCTTTCATGCTGAGCTGGGACTGCAGCTCAATCT
CCAGGTTCTGCATGGTGCGCCGGAGCTCCGAGATCTCGCTCTTGCCGCTCTGCACCAGCTCGCTGTTGGT
GGCCACCTCGCGGTTCAGCTCCTCTGTCTTGGTGAAGAACCATTCCTCGGCATCCTTGCGGTTCTTCTCT
GCCATCTTCTCATACTGGTCACGCATCTCGTTCAGAATGCGGCTCAGGTCCACGCCAGGTGCAGCGTCCA
TCTCCACATTGACATCTCCACCCACCTGGCCTCTCAGGGCATTCATCTCCTCCTCGTGGTTCTTCTTCAG
GTAGGCCAGCTCCTCCTTCAGGCTCTCAATCTGCATCTCCAGGTCAGCTCTGGCCAGGGTCAGTTCGTCC
AGCACCCTGCGCAGGCCATTGATGTCGGCTTCCACACTCATGCGCAGGTTCAACTCTGTCTCATACTTGG
TGCGGAAGTCATCCGCGGCCAGACGGGCATTGTCAATCTGCAGAAGGACA
